>Addgene plasmid #26192 | 23SrRNA.RAV12(wt).2508-2580.GAAAC.duplexH90 | depositor full sequence | sequence record 12313 | Author sequence
TCGCGCGTTTCGGTGATGACGGTGAAAACCTCTGACACATGCAGCTCCCGGAGACGGTCACAGCTTGTCT
GTAAGCGGATGCCGGGAGCAGACAAGCCCGTCAGGGCGCGTCAGCGGGTGTTGGCGGGTGTCGGGGCTGG
CTTAACTATGCGGCATCAGAGCAGATTGTACTGAGAGTGCACCATATGCGGTGTGAAATACCGCACAGAT
GCGTAAGGAGAAAATACCGCATCAGGCGCCATTCGCCATTCAGGCTGCGCAACTGTTGGGAAGGGCGATC
GGTGCGGGCCTCTTCGCTATTACGCCAGCTGGCGAAAGGGGGATGTGCTGCAAGGCGATTAAGTTGGGTA
ACGCCAGGGTTTTCCCAGTCACGACGTTGTAAAACGACGGCCAGTGAATTCTAATACGACTCACTATAGG
CTCATTACATCCTGGGGCTGGAAACGGTCCCAAGGGTATGGCTGTTCGCCATTTAAAGTGATGAGTCAGC
CGGCCATGGTCCCAGCCTCCTCGCTGGCGGCCGGTGGCAACATGCTTCGGCATGGCGAATGGGACCTCTA
GACTGTGCATCGGGTCAGGACTGAAAGGTAGCAGCCCTGGGCAGTTTTTTCCTGTGCATCGGGTCAGGAC
CTTCGGGTAGCAGCCCTGGGCAGGATCCCTAGCATAACCCCTTGGGGCCTCTAAACGGGTCTTGAGGGGT
TTTTTGAAGCTTGGCGTAATCATGGTCATAGCTGTTTCCTGTGTGAAATTGTTATCCGCTCACAATTCCA
CACAACATACGAGCCGGAAGCATAAAGTGTAAAGCCTGGGGTGCCTAATGAGTGAGCTAACTCACATTAA
TTGCGTTGCGCTCACTGCCCGCTTTCCAGTCGGGAAACCTGTCGTGCCAGCTGCATTAATGAATCGGCCA
ACGCGCGGGGAGAGGCGGTTTGCGTATTGGGCGCTCTTCCGCTTCCTCGCTCACTGACTCGCTGCGCTCG
GTCGTTCGGCTGCGGCGAGCGGTATCAGCTCACTCAAAGGCGGTAATACGGTTATCCACAGAATCAGGGG
ATAACGCAGGAAAGAACATGTGAGCAAAAGGCCAGCAAAAGGCCAGGAACCGTAAAAAGGCCGCGTTGCT
GGCGTTTTTCCATAGGCTCCGCCCCCCTGACGAGCATCACAAAAATCGACGCTCAAGTCAGAGGTGGCGA
AACCCGACAGGACTATAAAGATACCAGGCGTTTCCCCCTGGAAGCTCCCTCGTGCGCTCTCCTGTTCCGA
CCCTGCCGCTTACCGGATACCTGTCCGCCTTTCTCCCTTCGGGAAGCGTGGCGCTTTCTCATAGCTCACG
CTGTAGGTATCTCAGTTCGGTGTAGGTCGTTCGCTCCAAGCTGGGCTGTGTGCACGAACCCCCCGTTCAG
CCCGACCGCTGCGCCTTATCCGGTAACTATCGTCTTGAGTCCAACCCGGTAAGACACGACTTATCGCCAC
TGGCAGCAGCCACTGGTAACAGGATTAGCAGAGCGAGGTATGTAGGCGGTGCTACAGAGTTCTTGAAGTG
GTGGCCTAACTACGGCTACACTAGAAGGACAGTATTTGGTATCTGCGCTCTGCTGAAGCCAGTTACCTTC
GGAAAAAGAGTTGGTAGCTCTTGATCCGGCAAACAAACCACCGCTGGTAGCGGTGGTTTTTTTGTTTGCA
AGCAGCAGATTACGCGCAGAAAAAAAGGATCTCAAGAAGATCCTTTGATCTTTTCTACGGGGTCTGACGC
TCAGTGGAACGAAAACTCACGTTAAGGGATTTTGGTCATGAGATTATCAAAAAGGATCTTCACCTAGATC
CTTTTAAATTAAAAATGAAGTTTTAAATCAATCTAAAGTATATATGAGTAAACTTGGTCTGACAGTTACC
AATGCTTAATCAGTGAGGCACCTATCTCAGCGATCTGTCTATTTCGTTCATCCATAGTTGCCTGACTCCC
CGTCGTGTAGATAACTACGATACGGGAGGGCTTACCATCTGGCCCCAGTGCTGCAATGATACCGCGAGAC
CCACGCTCACCGGCTCCAGATTTATCAGCAATAAACCAGCCAGCCGGAAGGGCCGAGCGCAGAAGTGGTC
CTGCAACTTTATCCGCCTCCATCCAGTCTATTAATTGTTGCCGGGAAGCTAGAGTAAGTAGTTCGCCAGT
TAATAGTTTGCGCAACGTTGTTGCCATTGCTACAGGCATCGTGGTGTCACGCTCGTCGTTTGGTATGGCT
TCATTCAGCTCCGGTTCCCAACGATCAAGGCGAGTTACATGATCCCCCATGTTGTGCAAAAAAGCGGTTA
GCTCCTTCGGTCCTCCGATCGTTGTCAGAAGTAAGTTGGCCGCAGTGTTATCACTCATGGTTATGGCAGC
ACTGCATAATTCTCTTACTGTCATGCCATCCGTAAGATGCTTTTCTGTGACTGGTGAGTACTCAACCAAG
TCATTCTGAGAATAGTGTATGCGGCGACCGAGTTGCTCTTGCCCGGCGTCAATACGGGATAATACCGCGC
CACATAGCAGAACTTTAAAAGTGCTCATCATTGGAAAACGTTCTTCGGGGCGAAAACTCTCAAGGATCTT
ACCGCTGTTGAGATCCAGTTCGATGTAACCCACTCGTGCACCCAACTGATCTTCAGCATCTTTTACTTTC
ACCAGCGTTTCTGGGTGAGCAAAAACAGGAAGGCAAAATGCCGCAAAAAAGGGAATAAGGGCGACACGGA
AATGTTGAATACTCATACTCTTCCTTTTTCAATATTATTGAAGCATTTATCAGGGTTATTGTCTCATGAG
CGGATACATATTTGAATGTATTTAGAAAAATAAACAAATAGGGGTTCCGCGCACATTTCCCCGAAAAGTG
CCACCTGACGTCTAAGAAACCATTATTATCATGACATTAACCTATAAAAATAGGCGTATCACGAGGCCCT
TTCGTC
Features (pLannotate 1.2.2; 13 found; start..end, strand, type, name):
    137..236     +  misc_feature   bom (fragment): basis of mobility region from pBR322
    242..399     -  CDS            lacZα (fragment): LacZα fragment of β-galactosidase; lacZ fragment
    402..420     +  promoter       T7 promoter: promoter for bacteriophage T7 RNA polymerase
    409..521     +  ncRNA          LSU rRNA bacteria: Accession: RF02541 - Bacterial large subunit ribosomal RNA
    659..706     +  terminator     T7 terminator: transcription terminator for bacteriophage T7 RNA polymerase
    749..765     -  protein_bind   lac operator: The lac repressor binds to the lac operator to inhibit transcription in E. coli. This inhibition can be relieved by adding lactose or isopropyl-β-D-thiogalactopyranoside (IPTG). lac repressor encoded by lacI
    773..803     -  promoter       lac promoter: promoter for the E. coli lac operon
    818..839     -  protein_bind   CAP binding site: CAP binding activates transcription in the presence of cAMP. E. coli catabolite activator protein
    852..944     -  CDS            lacI (fragment): lac repressor; lacI; The lac repressor binds to the lac operator to inhibit transcription in E. coli. This inhibition can be relieved by adding lactose or isopropyl-β-D-thiogalactopyranoside (IPTG).
   1127..1715    -  rep_origin     ori: high-copy-number ColE1/pMB1/pBR322/pUC origin of replication
   1886..2746    -  CDS            AmpR: β-lactamase; bla; confers resistance to ampicillin, carbenicillin, and related antibiotics
   2747..2851    -  promoter       AmpR promoter: bla
   2946..35      +  CDS            rop (fragment) (across the origin): Rop protein, which maintains plasmids at low copy number; rop
