[The description below was written by a language model from this plasmid's Addgene catalogue record and pLannotate feature annotations shown in this document.]
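Description:
23SrRNA.RAV12(wt).2508-2580.GAAAC.duplexH90 is a small, high-copy bacterial plasmid built on a modified pUC19 backbone and designed as a template for producing a defined fragment of E. coli 23S ribosomal RNA. It is propagated in E. coli through the pUC-type ColE1/pMB1 origin and selected with ampicillin via the β-lactamase gene and its native promoter. Remnants of the pUC19 lac region are still present (a lacZα fragment, lac promoter, lac operator, CAP binding site and a piece of lacI), along with short bom and rop fragments, but these appear to be backbone leftovers rather than functional parts of the design.

The payload is an approximately 70 bp insert cloned between EcoRI and NgoMIV sites, both of which are retained. It corresponds to nucleotides 2508–2580 of the 23S rRNA with several engineered changes: nucleotides 2530–2534 are replaced by GAAAC, nucleotides 2572–2576 are replaced by a single G so that helix 90 forms a continuous duplex, and an extra adenosine follows position 2580. In the annotated sequence the rRNA segment sits immediately downstream of a T7 promoter, with a T7 terminator further along. This arrangement indicates that the RNA is made by T7 RNA polymerase transcription, although the record does not say whether this is done in vitro or in cells. The annotated rRNA match is somewhat longer than the stated insert and overlaps the promoter, and the sequence between the insert and the terminator is unannotated. The associated publication concerns the structure of a DEAD-box helicase RNA-binding domain bound to its ribosomal RNA target, so the construct most likely supplied the RNA ligand for those structural and binding studies.
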