Addgene plasmid #26192: 23SrRNA.RAV12(wt).2508-2580.GAAAC.duplexH90
Depositing lab: David McKay. Depositing organization: University of Colorado, Boulder. Publication: Structure of the RNA binding domain of a DEAD-box helicase bound to its ribosomal RNA target reveals a novel mode of recognition by an RNA recognition motif. Hardin JW, Hu YX, McKay DB. J Mol Biol. 2010 Sep 17;402(2):412-27. doi: 10.1016/j.jmb.2010.07.040. Epub 2010 Jul 29. PubMed 20673833.
Backbone
  Vector backbone: modified pUC19
  Backbone size w/o insert (bp): 2876
  Vector type: Bacterial Expression
Growth in bacteria
  Bacterial resistance: Ampicillin, 100 μg/mL
  Growth temperature: 37°C
  Growth strain: DH5alpha
  Copy number: High Copy
Gene/Insert
  Gene/Insert name: 23S ribosomal RNA fragment (modified) with duplex H90 (alt name: 23S rRNA)
  Insert size (bp): 70
  Mutation: fragment 2508-2580 of E. coli rRNA, with nucleotides 2530-2534 replaced with GAAAC and an rA 3' to nucleotide 2580; nucleotides 2572-2576 replaced with single G to give duplex H90
  Cloning method: Restriction Enzyme; 5′ cloning site EcoRI (not destroyed); 3′ cloning site NgoMIV (not destroyed)
  Sequencing primers: 5′ T7; 3′ Lac promoter
Terms and licenses: Academic/Nonprofit Terms; Industry Terms: Not Available to Industry
How to cite: 23SrRNA.RAV12(wt).2508-2580.GAAAC.duplexH90 was a gift from David McKay (Addgene plasmid # 26192 ; http://n2t.net/addgene:26192 ; RRID:Addgene_26192)
