>Addgene plasmid #26192 | 23SrRNA.RAV12(wt).2508-2580.GAAAC.duplexH90 | addgene partial sequence | sequence record 32361 | 26192 with Lac_promoter
ACATTTCACACAGGAAACAGCTATGACCATGATTACGCCAAGCTTCAAAAAACCCCTCAAGACCCGTTTA
GAGGCCCCAAGGGGTTATGCTAGGGATCCTGCCCAGGGCTGCTACCCGAAGGTCCTGACCCGATGCACAG
GAAAAAACTGCCCAGGGCTGCTACCTTTCAGTCCTGACCCGATGCACAGTCTAGAGGTCCCATTCGCCAT
GCCGAAGCATGTTGCCCACCGGCCGCCAGCGAGGAGGCTGGGACCATGGCCGGCTGACTCATCACTTTAA
ATGGCGAACAGCCATACCCTTGGGACCGTTTCCAGCCCCAGGATGTAATGAGCCTATAGTGAGTCGTATT
AGAATTCACTGGCCGTCGTTTTACAACGTCGTGACTGGGAAAACCCTGGCGTTACCCAACTTAATCGCCT
TGCAGCACATCCCCCTTTCGCCAGCTGGCGTAATAGCGAAGAGGCCCGCACCGATCGCCCTTCCCAACAG
TTGCGCAGCCTGAATGGCGAATGGCGCCTGATGCGGTATTTTCTCCTTACGCATCTGTGCGGTATTTCAC
ACCGCATATGGTGCACTCTCAGTACAATCTGCTCTGATGCCGCATAGTTAAGCCAGCCCCGACACCCGCC
AACACCCACTGACGCGCCCTGACGGGCTTGTCTGCTCCCGGCATCCGCTTACAGACAAGCTGTGACCGTC
TCCGGGAGCTGCATGTGTCAGAGGTTTTCACCGTCATCACCGAAACGCGCGAGACGAAAGGGCCTCGTGA
TACGCCTATTTTTATAGGTTAATGTCATGATAATAATGGTTTCTTAGACGTCAGGTGGCACTTTTCGGGG
AAATGTGCGCGGAACCCCTATTTGTTTATTTTTCTAAATACATTCAAATATGTATCCGCTCATGAGACAA
TAACCC
