>Addgene plasmid #26192 | 23SrRNA.RAV12(wt).2508-2580.GAAAC.duplexH90 | addgene partial sequence | sequence record 32362 | 26192 with T7
AGGTATGGCTGTTCGCCATTTAAAGTGATGAGTCAGCCGGCCATGGTCCCAGCCTCCTCGCTGGCGGCCG
GTGGGCAACATGCTTCGGCATGGCGAATGGGACCTCTAGACTGTGCATCGGGTCAGGACTGAAAGGTAGC
AGCCCTGGGCAGTTTTTTCCTGTGCATCGGGTCAGGACCTTCGGGTAGCAGCCCTGGGCAGGATCCCTAG
CATAACCCCTTGGGGCCTCTAAACGGGTCTTGAGGGGTTTTTTGAAGCTTGGCGTAATCATGGTCATAGC
TGTTTCCTGTGTGAAATTGTTATCCGCTCACAATTCCACACAACATACGAGCCGGAAGCATAAAGTGTAA
AGCCTGGGGTGCCTAATGAGTGAGCTAACTCACATTAATTGCGTTGCGCTCACTGCCCGCTTTCCAGTCG
GGAAACCTGTCGTGCCAGCTGCATTAATGAATCGGCCAACGCGCGGGGAGAGGCGGTTTGCGTATTGGGC
GCTCTTCCGCTTCCTCGCTCACTGACTCGCTGCGCTCGGTCGTTCGGCTGCGGCGAGCGGTATCAGCTCA
CTCAAAGGCGGTAATACGGTTATCCACAGAATCAGGGGATAACGCAGGAAAGAACATGTGAGCAAAAGGC
CAGCAAAAGGCCAGGAACCGTAAAAAGGCCGCGTTGCTGGCGTTTTTCCATAGGCTCCGCCCCCCTGACG
AGCATCACAAAAATCGACGCTCAAGTCAGAGGTGGCGAAACCCGACAGGACTATAAAGATACCAGGCGTT
TCCCCCTGG
